Addgene plasmid #22929: pAAV-E1.1-NRSE-RFP
Depositing lab: Edward Callaway. Depositing organization: Salk Institute for Biological Studies. Publication: Short Promoters in Viral Vectors Drive Selective Expression in Mammalian Inhibitory Neurons, but do not Restrict Activity to Specific Inhibitory Cell-Types. Nathanson JL, Jappelli R, Scheeff ED, Manning G, Obata K, Brenner S, Callaway EM. Front Neural Circuits. 2009 Nov 9;3:19. doi: 10.3389/neuro.04.019.2009. eCollection 2009. PubMed 19949461.
Backbone
  Vector backbone: pAAV
  Backbone size w/o insert (bp): 4000
  Vector type: Mammalian Expression, AAV
Growth in bacteria
  Bacterial resistance: Ampicillin, 100 μg/mL
  Growth temperature: 37°C
  Growth strain: Stbl3
  Growth instructions: Stbl3
  Copy number: High Copy
Gene/Insert
  Gene/Insert name: E1.1 binding site from Scardigli et al. 2003, with neuron-restrictive silencing element, with minimal CMV
  Insert size (bp): 1900
  Cloning method: Restriction Enzyme
  Sequencing primers: 5′ Unknown; 3′ SP6
Terms and licenses: Academic/Nonprofit Terms; Industry Terms: Not Available to Industry
Depositor comments: This promoter sequence is largely artificial.
How to cite: pAAV-E1.1-NRSE-RFP was a gift from Edward Callaway (Addgene plasmid # 22929 ; http://n2t.net/addgene:22929 ; RRID:Addgene_22929)
