[The description below was written by a language model from this plasmid's Addgene catalogue record and pLannotate feature annotations shown in this document.]
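Description:
pAAV-E1.1-NRSE-RFP is an adeno-associated virus transfer plasmid for mammalian expression, built on a pAAV backbone in which the expression cassette sits between two AAV2 inverted terminal repeats. The ITRs are the cis elements needed for replication and packaging of the intervening DNA into recombinant AAV particles when helper functions are supplied in trans. In bacteria the plasmid is maintained at high copy by a ColE1/pUC-type origin and selected with ampicillin through the β-lactamase gene. An f1 origin and assorted fragments of M13, lacZα, lacI, rop and bom sequence are backbone remnants with no evident role in the payload. The record lists a recombination-deficient host strain, consistent with the tendency of ITRs to rearrange.

The payload is a largely artificial promoter driving a red fluorescent reporter. According to the catalogue entry, the promoter combines an E1.1 binding site taken from earlier published work, a neuron-restrictive silencing element (NRSE), and a minimal CMV promoter. NRSE motifs are generally bound by the REST/NRSF repressor in non-neuronal cells and so bias expression toward neurons. Only the minimal CMV core is annotated in the feature table; the E1.1 and NRSE elements are not called out, and presumably lie in the unannotated stretch upstream of it. Downstream come a truncated human β-globin intron, which typically enhances transcript processing and expression, the DsRed-Express coding sequence (a rapidly maturing tetrameric DsRed variant, codon-optimised for mammalian cells), and a bovine growth hormone polyadenylation signal. An SP6 promoter in reverse orientation after the reporter serves as a sequencing primer site. The associated study tested short promoters in viral vectors for selective expression in mammalian inhibitory neurons, with fluorescence reporting which cells the promoter is active in.
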