Features (pLannotate 1.2.2; 19 found; start..end, strand, type, name):
      3..136     -  repeat_region  AAV2 ITR: inverted terminal repeat of adeno-associated virus serotype 2 inverted
    333..362     -  misc_feature   MCS (fragment): pBluescript multiple cloning site
    413..451     +  promoter       minimal CMV promoter: human cytomegalovirus (CMV) immediate early promoter
    510..985     +  intron         β-globin intron: internally truncated intron from human β-globin
   1066..1105    +  misc_feature   MCS (fragment): pBluescript multiple cloning site
   1122..1799    +  CDS            DsRed-Express: rapidly maturing tetrameric variant of DsRed fluorescent protein (Bevis and Glick, 2002) mammalian codon-optimized
   1829..1847    -  promoter       SP6 promoter: promoter for bacteriophage SP6 RNA polymerase
   1873..1984    +  polyA_signal   bGH poly(A) signal: bovine growth hormone polyadenylation signal
   2128..2255    +  repeat_region  AAV2 ITR (fragment): inverted terminal repeat of adeno-associated virus serotype 2 inverted
   2253..2325    +  CDS            lacZα (fragment): LacZα fragment of β-galactosidase; lacZ fragment
   2334..2687    +  CDS            M13 gene IV (fragment) (sequence partly withheld): pIV; IV; phage assembly
   2675..3130    +  rep_origin     f1 ori (sequence partly withheld): f1 bacteriophage origin of replication; arrow indicates direction of (+) strand synthesis
   3193..3596    +  CDS            M13 gene II (fragment) (sequence partly withheld): pII; II; replication
   3603..3702    -  misc_feature   bom (fragment): basis of mobility region from pBR322
   3804..3839    -  CDS            rop (fragment): Rop protein, which maintains plasmids at low copy number; rop
   3934..4038    +  promoter       AmpR promoter: bla
   4039..4899    +  CDS            AmpR: β-lactamase; bla; confers resistance to ampicillin, carbenicillin, and related antibiotics
   5070..5658    +  rep_origin     ori: high-copy-number ColE1/pMB1/pBR322/pUC origin of replication
   5841..4       +  CDS            lacI (fragment) (across the origin): lac repressor; lacI; The lac repressor binds to the lac operator to inhibit transcription in E. coli. This inhibition can be relieved by adding lactose or isopropyl-β-D-thiogalactopyranoside (IPTG).
>Addgene plasmid #22929 | pAAV-E1.1-NRSE-RFP | depositor full sequence | sequence record 10513 | Author sequence
CAGCAGCTGCGCGCTCGCTCGCTCACTGAGGCCGCCCGGGCAAAGCCCGGGCGTCGGGCGACCTTTGGTC
GCCCGGCCTCAGTGAGCGAGCGAGCGCGCAGAGAGGGAGTGGCCAACTCCATCACTAGGGGTTCCTTGTA
GTTAATGATTAACCCGCCATGCTACTTATCTACGTAGCCATGCTCTAGAGGATCCTTCGAAAAGCTTGTA
TACGGCCGGCCACGCGTGGATCCTCATTCACGCCTAGAAGCAGAGATCCTCATTCACGCCTAGAAGCAGA
GATCCTCATTCACGCCTAGAAGCAGAGATCCTCATTCACGCCTAGAAGCAGAGATCCACTAGTTCTAGAG
CGGCCGCCACCGACGAGCTAGGCCTGCAGGAGATTAATTAATTCAGCACCACGGACAGCGCCGGTAGGCG
TGTACGGTGGGAGGTCTATATAAGCAGAGCTGGTTTAGTGAACCGTCAGATCCGCTAGCGCGCCGAGCTC
GGATCCTGAGAACTTCAGGGTGAGTCTATGGGACCCTTGATGTTTTCTTTCCCCTTCTTTTCTATGGTTA
AGTTCATGTCATAGGAAGGGGAGAAGTAACAGGGTACACATATTGACCAAATCAGGGTAATTTTGCATTT
GTAATTTTAAAAAATGCTTTCTTCTTTTAATATACTTTTTTGTTTATCTTATTTCTAATACTTTCCCTAA
TCTCTTTCTTTCAGGGCAATAATGATACAATGTATCATGCCTCTTTGCACCATTCTAAAGAATAACAGTG
ATAATTTCTGGGTTAAGGCAATAGCAATATTTCTGCATATAAATATTTCTGCATATAAATTGTAACTGAT
GTAAGAGGTTTCATATTGCTAATAGCAGCTACAATCCAGCTACCATTCTGCTTTTATTTTATGGTTGGGA
TAAGGCTGGATTATTCTGAGTCCAAGCTAGGCCCTTTTGCTAATCATGTTCATACCTCTTATCTTCCTCC
CACAGCTCCTGGGCAACGTGCTGGTCTGTGTGCTGGCCCATCACTTTGGCAAAGCACGTGAATTCGAAGA
TCTGGCCGCCTCGGCCTCTAGAACTAGTGGATCCCCCGGGCTGCAGGAATTCGATGCTACCGGTCGCCAC
CATGGCCTCCTCCGAGGACGTCATCAAGGAGTTCATGCGCTTCAAGGTGCGCATGGAGGGCTCCGTGAAC
GGCCACGAGTTCGAGATCGAGGGCGAGGGCGAGGGCCGCCCCTACGAGGGCACCCAGACCGCCAAGCTGA
AGGTGACCAAGGGCGGCCCCCTGCCCTTCGCCTGGGACATCCTGTCCCCCCAGTTCCAGTACGGCTCCAA
GGTGTACGTGAAGCACCCCGCCGACATCCCCGACTACAAGAAGCTGTCCTTCCCCGAGGGCTTCAAGTGG
GAGCGCGTGATGAACTTCGAGGACGGCGGCGTGGTGACCGTGACCCAGGACTCCTCCCTGCAGGACGGCT
CCTTCATCTACAAGGTGAAGTTCATCGGCGTGAACTTCCCCTCCGACGGCCCCGTAATGCAGAAGAAGAC
TATGGGCTGGGAGGCCTCCACCGAGCGCCTGTACCCCCGCGACGGCGTGCTGAAGGGCGAGATCCACAAG
GCCCTGAAGCTGAAGGACGGCGGCCACTACCTGGTGGAGTTCAAGTCCATCTACATGGCCAAGAAGCCCG
TGCAGCTGCCCGGCTACTACTACGTGGACTCCAAGCTGGACATCACCTCCCACAACGAGGACTACACCAT
CGTGGAGCAGTACGAGCGCGCCGAGGGCCGCCACCACCTGTTCCTGTAGAGTTTAAACCGTACGGGAAAC
GGCCCTATTCTATAGTGTCACCTAAATGCTAGAGCTCGCTGATCAGCCTCGACTGTGCCTTCTAGTTGCC
AGCCATCTGTTGTTTGCCCCTCCCCCGTGCCTTCCTTGACCCTGGAAGGTGCCACTCCCACTGTCCTTTC
CTAATAAAATGAGGAAATTGCATCGCATTGTCTGAGTAGGTGTCATTCTATTCTGGGGGGTGGGGTGGGG
CAGGACAGCAAGGGGGAGGATTGGGAAGACAATAGCGCGGCCGCTCTAGAGCATGGCTACGTAGATAAGT
AGCATGGCGGGTTAATCATTAACTACAAGGAACCCCTAGTGATGGAGTTGGCCACTCCCTCTCTGCGCGC
TCGCTCGCTCACTGAGGCCGGGCGACCAAAGGTCGCCCGACGCCCGGGCTTTGCCCGGGCGGCCTCAGTG
AGCGAGCGAGCGCGCCAGCTGGCGTAATAGCGAAGAGGCCCGCACCGATCGCCCTTCCCAACAGTTGCGC
AGCCTGAATGGCGAATGGAATTCCAGACGATTGAGCGTCAAAATGTAGGTATTTCCATGAGCGTTTTTCC
T
[38 nt withheld, positions 2382-2419]
C
[378 nt withheld, positions 2421-2798]
C
[91 nt withheld, positions 2800-2890]
A
[49 nt withheld, positions 2892-2940]
CCTTTGACGTTGGAGTCCACGTTCTTT
[37 nt withheld, positions 2968-3004]
ACCCTATCTCGGTCTATTCTTTTGATTTATAAGGGATTTTGCCGATTTCGGCCTATTGGTTAAAAAATGA
GCTGATTTAACAAAAATTTAACGCGAATTTTAACAAAAT
[37 nt withheld, positions 3114-3150]
T
[100 nt withheld, positions 3152-3251]
CTCAGGCAATGACCTGATAGCCTTTGTAG
[69 nt withheld, positions 3281-3349]
T
[44 nt withheld, positions 3351-3394]
ACCTACACATTACTCA
[44 nt withheld, positions 3411-3454]
TTGCGTTGAAATAAAGGCTTCTCCC
[83 nt withheld, positions 3480-3562]
TTCTTTGCCTTGCCTGTATGATTTATTGGATGTTGGAATTCCTGATGCGGTATTTTCTCCTTACGCATCT
GTGCGGTATTTCACACCGCATATGGTGCACTCTCAGTACAATCTGCTCTGATGCCGCATAGTTAAGCCAG
CCCCGACACCCGCCAACACCCGCTGACGCGCCCTGACGGGCTTGTCTGCTCCCGGCATCCGCTTACAGAC
AAGCTGTGACCGTCTCCGGGAGCTGCATGTGTCAGAGGTTTTCACCGTCATCACCGAAACGCGCGAGACG
AAAGGGCCTCGTGATACGCCTATTTTTATAGGTTAATGTCATGATAATAATGGTTTCTTAGACGTCAGGT
GGCACTTTTCGGGGAAATGTGCGCGGAACCCCTATTTGTTTATTTTTCTAAATACATTCAAATATGTATC
CGCTCATGAGACAATAACCCTGATAAATGCTTCAATAATATTGAAAAAGGAAGAGTATGAGTATTCAACA
TTTCCGTGTCGCCCTTATTCCCTTTTTTGCGGCATTTTGCCTTCCTGTTTTTGCTCACCCAGAAACGCTG
GTGAAAGTAAAAGATGCTGAAGATCAGTTGGGTGCACGAGTGGGTTACATCGAACTGGATCTCAACAGCG
GTAAGATCCTTGAGAGTTTTCGCCCCGAAGAACGTTTTCCAATGATGAGCACTTTTAAAGTTCTGCTATG
TGGCGCGGTATTATCCCGTATTGACGCCGGGCAAGAGCAACTCGGTCGCCGCATACACTATTCTCAGAAT
GACTTGGTTGAGTACTCACCAGTCACAGAAAAGCATCTTACGGATGGCATGACAGTAAGAGAATTATGCA
GTGCTGCCATAACCATGAGTGATAACACTGCGGCCAACTTACTTCTGACAACGATCGGAGGACCGAAGGA
GCTAACCGCTTTTTTGCACAACATGGGGGATCATGTAACTCGCCTTGATCGTTGGGAACCGGAGCTGAAT
GAAGCCATACCAAACGACGAGCGTGACACCACGATGCCTGTAGCAATGGCAACAACGTTGCGCAAACTAT
TAACTGGCGAACTACTTACTCTAGCTTCCCGGCAACAATTAATAGACTGGATGGAGGCGGATAAAGTTGC
AGGACCACTTCTGCGCTCGGCCCTTCCGGCTGGCTGGTTTATTGCTGATAAATCTGGAGCCGGTGAGCGT
GGGTCTCGCGGTATCATTGCAGCACTGGGGCCAGATGGTAAGCCCTCCCGTATCGTAGTTATCTACACGA
CGGGGAGTCAGGCAACTATGGATGAACGAAATAGACAGATCGCTGAGATAGGTGCCTCACTGATTAAGCA
TTGGTAACTGTCAGACCAAGTTTACTCATATATACTTTAGATTGATTTAAAACTTCATTTTTAATTTAAA
AGGATCTAGGTGAAGATCCTTTTTGATAATCTCATGACCAAAATCCCTTAACGTGAGTTTTCGTTCCACT
GAGCGTCAGACCCCGTAGAAAAGATCAAAGGATCTTCTTGAGATCCTTTTTTTCTGCGCGTAATCTGCTG
CTTGCAAACAAAAAAACCACCGCTACCAGCGGTGGTTTGTTTGCCGGATCAAGAGCTACCAACTCTTTTT
CCGAAGGTAACTGGCTTCAGCAGAGCGCAGATACCAAATACTGTCCTTCTAGTGTAGCCGTAGTTAGGCC
ACCACTTCAAGAACTCTGTAGCACCGCCTACATACCTCGCTCTGCTAATCCTGTTACCAGTGGCTGCTGC
CAGTGGCGATAAGTCGTGTCTTACCGGGTTGGACTCAAGACGATAGTTACCGGATAAGGCGCAGCGGTCG
GGCTGAACGGGGGGTTCGTGCACACAGCCCAGCTTGGAGCGAACGACCTACACCGAACTGAGATACCTAC
AGCGTGAGCTATGAGAAAGCGCCACGCTTCCCGAAGGGAGAAAGGCGGACAGGTATCCGGTAAGCGGCAG
GGTCGGAACAGGAGAGCGCACGAGGGAGCTTCCAGGGGGAAACGCCTGGTATCTTTATAGTCCTGTCGGG
TTTCGCCACCTCTGACTTGAGCGTCGATTTTTGTGATGCTCGTCAGGGGGGCGGAGCCTATGGAAAAACG
CCAGCAACGCGGCCTTTTTACGGTTCCTGGCCTTTTGCTGGCCTTTTGCTCACATGTTCTTTCCTGCGTT
ATCCCCTGATTCTGTGGATAACCGTATTACCGCCTTTGAGTGAGCTGATACCGCTCGCCGCAGCCGAACG
ACCGAGCGCAGCGAGTCAGTGAGCGAGGAAGCGGAAGAGCGCCCAATACGCAAACCGCCTCTCCCCGCGC
GTTGGCCGATTCATTAATG
