>Addgene plasmid #22929 | pAAV-E1.1-NRSE-RFP | addgene partial sequence | sequence record 28809 | 22929 with hBglob-intron-R 5'-GGTGCAAAGAGGCATGATAC
GAAGAGATTAGGGAAAGTATTAGAAATAAGATAAACAAAAAAGTATATTAAAAGAAGAAAGCATTTTTTA
AAATTACAAATGCAAAATTACCCTGATTTGGTCAATATGTGTACCCTGTTACTTCTCCCCTTCCTATGAC
ATGAACTTAACCATAGAAAAGAAGGGGAAAGAAAACATCAAGGGTCCCATAGACTCACCCTGAAGTTCTC
AGGATCCGAGCTCGGCGCGCTAGCGGATCTGACGGTTCACTAAACCAGCTCTGCTTATATAGACCTCCCA
CCGTACACGCCTACCGGCGCTGTCCGTGGTGCTGAATTAATTAATCTCCTGCAGGCCTAGCTCGTCGGTG
GCGGCCGCTCTAGAACTAGTGGATCTCTGCTTCTAGGCGTGAATGAGGATCTCTGCTTCTAGGCGTGAAT
GAGGATCTCTGCTTCTAGGCGTGAATGAGGATCTCTGCTTCTAGGCGTGAATGAGGATCCACGCGTGGCC
GGCCGTATACAAGCTTTTCGAAGGATCCTCTAGAGCATGGCTACGTAGATAAGTAGCATGGCGGGTTAAT
CATTAACTACAAGGAACCCCTAGTGAT
