>Addgene plasmid #22929 | pAAV-E1.1-NRSE-RFP | addgene partial sequence | sequence record 28810 | 22929 with dsRed1-N
GGTCACCTTCAGCTTGGCGGTCTGGGTGCCCTCGTAGGGGCGGCCCTCGCCCTCGCCCTCGATCTCGAAC
TCGTGGCCGTTCACGGAGCCCTCCATGCGCACCTTGAAGCGCATGAACTCCTTGATGACGTCCTCGGAGG
AGGCCATGGTGGCGACCGGTAGCATCGAATTCCTGCAGCCCGGGGGATCCACTAGTTCTAGAGGCCGAGG
CGGCCAGATCTTCGAATTCACGTGCTTTGCCAAAGTGATGGGCCAGCACACAGACCAGCACGTTGCCCAG
GAGCTGTGGGAGGAAGATAAGAGGTATGAACATGATTAGCAAAAGGGCCTAGCTTGGACTCAGAATAATC
CAGCCTTATCCCAACCATAAAATAAAAGCAGAATGGTAGCTGGATTGTAGCTGCTATTAGCAATATGAAA
CCTCTTACATCAGTTACAATTTATATGCAGAAATATTTATATGCAGAAATATTGCTATTGCCTTAACCCA
GAAATTATCACTGTTATTCTTTAGAATGGTGCAAAGAGGCATGATACATTGTATCATTATTGCCCTGAAA
GAAAGAGATTAGGGAAAGTATTAGAAATAAGATAAACAAAAAAGTATATTAAAAGAAGAAAGCATTTTTT
AAAATTACAAATGCAAAATTACCCTGATTTGGTCAATATGTGTACCCTGTTACTTCTCCCCTTCCTATGA
CATGAACTT
